>Addgene plasmid #62422 | MXS_Tet | depositor full sequence | sequence record 102483 | Full Sequence
AATTACGCGTAACTCGAGGGTACCGAGCTCGACTTTCACTTTTCTCTATCACTGATAGGGAGTGGTAAAC
TCGACTTTCACTTTTCTCTATCACTGATAGGGAGTGGTAAACTCGACTTTCACTTTTCTCTATCACTGAT
AGGGAGTGGTAAACTCGACTTTCACTTTTCTCTATCACTGATAGGGAGTGGTAAACTCGACTTTCACTTT
TCTCTATCACTGATAGGGAGTGGTAAACTCGACTTTCACTTTTCTCTATCACTGATAGGGAGTGGTAAAC
TCGACTTTCACTTTTCTCTATCACTGATAGGGAGTGGTAAACTCGACCTATATAAGCAGAGCTCGTTTAG
TGAACCGTCAGATCGCCTGGAGACGCCATCCACGCTGTTTTGACCTCCATAGAAGACACCGGGACCGATC
CAGCCTCCGCGGCCCCGAATTCGTCGACCATGGCTCACTGACTCGCTGCGCTCGGTCGTTCGGCTGCGGC
GAGCGGTATCAGCTCACTCAAAGGCGGTAATACGGTTATCCACAGAATCAGGGGATAACGCAGGAAAGAA
CATGTGAGCAAAAGGCCAGCAAAAGGCCAGGAACCGTAAAAAGGCCGCGTTGCTGGCGTTTTTCCATAGG
CTCCGCCCCCCTGACGAGCATCACAAAAATCGACGCTCAAGTCAGAGGTGGCGAAACCCGACAGGACTAT
AAAGATACCAGGCGTTTCCCCCTGGAAGCTCCCTCGTGCGCTCTCCTGTTCCGACCCTGCCGCTTACCGG
ATACCTGTCCGCCTTTCTCCCTTCGGGAAGCGTGGCGCTTTCTCATAGCTCACGCTGTAGGTATCTCAGT
TCGGTGTAGGTCGTTCGCTCCAAGCTGGGCTGTGTGCACGAACCCCCCGTTCAGCCCGACCGCTGCGCCT
TATCCGGTAACTATCGTCTTGAGTCCAACCCGGTAAGACACGACTTATCGCCACTGGCAGCAGCCACTGG
TAACAGGATTAGCAGAGCGAGGTATGTAGGCGGTGCTACAGAGTTCTTGAAGTGGTGGCCTAACTACGGC
TACACTAGAAGAACAGTATTTGGTATCTGCGCTCTGCTGAAGCCAGTTACCTTCGGAAAAAGAGTTGGTA
GCTCTTGATCCGGCAAACAAACCACCGCTGGTAGCGGTGGTTTTTTTGTTTGCAAGCAGCAGATTACGCG
CAGAAAAAAAGGATCTCAAGAAGATCCTTTGATCTTTTCTACGGGGTCTGACGCTCAGTGGAACGAAAAC
TCACGTTAAGGGATTTTGGTCATGAGATTATCAAAAAGGATCTTCACCTAGATCCTTTTAAATTAAAAAT
GAAGTTTTAAATCAATCTAAAGTATATATGAGTAAACTTGGTCTGACAGTTACCAATGCTTAATCAGTGA
GGCACCTATCTCAGCGATCTGTCTATTTCGTTCATCCATAGTTGCCTGACTCCCCGTCGTGTAGATAACT
ACGATACGGGAGGGCTTACCATCTGGCCCCAGTGCTGCAATGATACCGCGAGACCCACGCTCACCGGCTC
CAGATTTATCAGCAATAAACCAGCCAGCCGGAAGGGCCGAGCGCAGAAGTGGTCCTGCAACTTTATCCGC
CTCCATCCAGTCTATTAATTGTTGCCGGGAAGCTAGAGTAAGTAGTTCGCCAGTTAATAGTTTGCGCAAC
GTTGTTGCCATTGCTACAGGCATCGTGGTGTCACGCTCGTCGTTTGGTATGGCTTCATTCAGCTCCGGTT
CCCAACGATCAAGGCGAGTTACATGATCCCCCATGTTGTGCAAAAAAGCGGTTAGCTCCTTCGGTCCTCC
GATCGTTGTCAGAAGTAAGTTGGCCGCAGTGTTATCACTCATGGTTATGGCAGCACTGCATAATTCTCTT
ACTGTCATGCCATCCGTAAGATGCTTTTCTGTGACTGGTGAGTACTCAACCAAGTCATTCTGAGAATAGT
GTATGCGGCGACCGAGTTGCTCTTGCCCGGCGTCAATACGGGATAATACCGCGCCACATAGCAGAACTTT
AAAAGTGCTCATCATTGGAAAACGTTCTTCGGGGCGAAAACTCTCAAGGATCTTACCGCTGTTGAGATCC
AGTTCGATGTAACCCACTCGTGCACCCAACTGATCTTCAGCATCTTTTACTTTCACCAGCGTTTCTGGGT
GAGCAAAAACAGGAAGGCAAAATGCCGCAAAAAAGGGAATAAGGGCGACACGGAAATGTTGAATACTCAT
ACTCTTCCTTTTTCAATATTATTGAAGCATTTATCAGGGTTATTGTCTCATGAGCGGATACATATTTGAA
TGTATTTAGAAAAATAAACAAATAGGGGTTCCGCGCACATTTCCCCG
Features (pLannotate 1.2.2; 6 found; start..end, strand, type, name):
     43..313     -  protein_bind   tetracycline response element: contains seven copies of the tetracycline operator tetO tetracycline repressor TetR
    328..343     +  promoter       minimal CMV promoter (fragment): human cytomegalovirus (CMV) immediate early promoter
    329..439     +  CDS            UL126 (fragment): UL126_HCMVA - Protein predicted: Swiss-Prot protein existence level 4. From Human cytomegalovirus (strain AD169) (HHV-5) (Human herpesvirus 5).
    621..1209    -  rep_origin     ori: high-copy-number ColE1/pMB1/pBR322/pUC origin of replication
   1380..2240    -  CDS            AmpR: β-lactamase; bla; confers resistance to ampicillin, carbenicillin, and related antibiotics
   2241..2345    -  promoter       AmpR promoter: bla
