[The description below was written by a language model from this plasmid's Addgene catalogue record and pLannotate feature annotations shown in this document.]
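Description:
MXS_Tet is a small synthetic-biology part plasmid (about 2.4 kb) from the MXS-chaining cloning platform, a modular system for assembling mammalian expression constructs for imaging and flow cytometry applications. It is built on the minimal MXS_chaining backbone of roughly 1.9 kb, which provides little beyond what is needed for propagation in E. coli: a high-copy ColE1/pUC-type origin of replication and a β-lactamase gene with its own bla promoter, conferring ampicillin resistance. No mammalian selection marker, viral elements or eukaryotic origin are annotated, consistent with its role as a building-block donor rather than a finished expression vector.

The payload is a synthetic tetracycline-inducible promoter of about 440 bp, cloned between MluI and SalI sites that are both retained so the module can be excised or extended in further chaining steps. The feature table shows a tetracycline response element carrying seven copies of the tetO operator, followed by a minimal promoter derived from the human cytomegalovirus immediate-early promoter. The annotated "UL126" coding fragment that overlaps this region is most likely a sequence-similarity hit to CMV-derived promoter sequence and not an intended open reading frame. In such an arrangement the minimal promoter has little activity alone and is switched on when a tetracycline-controlled transactivator binds the tetO repeats, so transcription responds to tetracycline or doxycycline. The record does not say which transactivator system it is meant to be paired with. No gene lies downstream of the promoter. The plasmid is intended as a source of an inducible promoter module to be joined with coding sequences, tags and terminators from other MXS parts.
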