Addgene plasmid #62422: MXS_Tet
Purpose: MXS_chaining vector with Tet
Depositing lab: Pierre Neveu. Depositing organization: European Molecular Biology Laboratory (EMBL), Heidelberg. Publication: MXS-Chaining: A Highly Efficient Cloning Platform for Imaging and Flow Cytometry Approaches in Mammalian Systems. Sladitschek HL, Neveu PA. PLoS One. 2015 Apr 24;10(4):e0124958. doi: 10.1371/journal.pone.0124958. eCollection 2015. PONE-D-15-01385 PubMed 25909630.
Backbone
  Vector backbone: MXS_chaining vector
  Backbone manufacturer: Neveu lab, Addgene plasmid #62394
  Backbone size w/o insert (bp): 1945
  Vector type: Synthetic Biology
Growth in bacteria
  Bacterial resistance: Ampicillin, 100 μg/mL
  Growth temperature: 37°C
  Growth strain: Mach1
  Copy number: High Copy
Gene/Insert
  Gene/Insert name: Tetracycline inducible promoter
  Species: Synthetic
  Insert size (bp): 442
  Cloning method: Restriction Enzyme; 5′ cloning site MluI (not destroyed); 3′ cloning site SalI (not destroyed)
  Sequencing primers: 5′ TTACCGCCTTTGAGTGAG; 3′ TTGTCTCATGAGCGGATAC
Terms and licenses: Academic/Nonprofit Terms; Industry Terms: Not Available to Industry
How to cite: MXS_Tet was a gift from Pierre Neveu (Addgene plasmid # 62422 ; http://n2t.net/addgene:62422 ; RRID:Addgene_62422)
