>Addgene plasmid #62422 | MXS_Tet | addgene partial sequence | sequence record 104700 | pBR322ori-F 5'-GGGAAACGCCTGGTATCTTT-3'
GTGATGCTCGTCAGGGGGGCGGAGCCTATGGAAAAACGCCAGCAACGCGGCCTTTTTACGGTTCCTGGCC
TTTTGCTGGCCTTTTGCTCACATGTTCTTTCCTGCGTTATCCCCTGATTCTGTGGATAACCGTATTACCG
CCTTTGAGTGAGCTGATACCGCTCGCCGCAGCCGAACGACCGAGCGCAGCGAGTCAGTGAGCCATGGTCG
ACGAATTCGGGGCCGCGGAGGCTGGATCGGTCCCGGTGTCTTCTATGGAGGTCAAAACAGCGTGGATGGC
GTCTCCAGGCGATCTGACGGTTCACTAAACGAGCTCTGCTTATATAGGTCGAGTTTACCACTCCCTATCA
GTGATAGAGAAAAGTGAAAGTCGAGTTTACCACTCCCTATCAGTGATAGAGAAAAGTGAAAGTCGAGTTT
ACCACTCCCTATCAGTGATAGAGAAAAGTGAAAGTCGAGTTTACCACTCCCTATCAGTGATAGAGAAAAG
TGAAAGTCGAGTTTACCACTCCCTATCAGTGATAGAGAAAAGTGAAAGTCGAGTTTACCACTCCCTATCA
GTGATAGAGAAAAGTGAAAGTCGAGTTTACCACTCCCTATCAGTGATAGAGAAAAGTGAAAGTCGAGCTC
GGTACCCTCGAGTTACGCGTAATT
