>Addgene plasmid #62422 | MXS_Tet | addgene partial sequence | sequence record 104701 | AmpSeq-F 5'-ctcatgagcggatacatatttgaa-3'
GAATTACGCGTAACTCGAGGGTACCGAGCTCGACTTTCACTTTTCTCTATCACTGATAGGGAGTGGTAAA
CTCGACTTTCACTTTTCTCTATCACTGATAGGGAGTGGTAAACTCGACTTTCACTTTTCTCTATCACTGA
TAGGGAGTGGTAAACTCGACTTTCACTTTTCTCTATCACTGATAGGGAGTGGTAAACTCGACTTTCACTT
TTCTCTATCACTGATAGGGAGTGGTAAACTCGACTTTCACTTTTCTCTATCACTGATAGGGAGTGGTAAA
CTCGACTTTCACTTTTCTCTATCACTGATAGGGAGTGGTAAACTCGACCTATATAAGCAGAGCTCGTTTA
GTGAACCGTCAGATCGCCTGGAGACGCCATCCACGCTGTTTTGACCTCCATAGAAGACACCGGGACCGAT
CCAGCCTCCGCGGCCCCGAATTCGTCGACCATGGCTCACTGACTCGCTGCGCTCGGTCGTTCGGCTGCGG
CGAGCGGTATCAGCTCACTCAAAGGCGGTAATACGGTTATCCACAGAATCAGGGGATAACGCAGGAAAGA
ACATGTGAGCAAAAGGCCAGCAAAAGGCCAGGAACCGTAAAAAGGCCGCGTTGCTGGCGTTTTTCCATAG
GCTCCGCCCCCCTGACGAGCATCACAAAAATCGACGCTCAAGTCAGAGGTGGCG
